>Addgene plasmid #35021 | p6643 MSCV-P C-FlagHA 31E7-Kozak | addgene partial sequence | sequence record 44359 | MSCV-LTR-5 5'-CTACATCGTGACCTGGGAAGC-3'
CGTTGCCCTCTGGGTAGCCTTGTCACCCTAAGCCTCCGCCTCCTCTTCCTCCATCCGCCCCGTCTCTCCC
CCTTGAACCTCCTCGTTCGACCCCGCCTCGATCCTCCCTTTATCCAGCCCTCACTCCTTCTCTAGGCGCC
GGAATTAGATCTAATACGACTCACTATAGGGAGACCCAAGCTGGCTAGTTAAGCTATCAACAAGTTTGTA
CAAAAAAGTTGGCACCATGCGTGGAGAAACACCTACGTTGCAAGACTATGTGTTAGATTTGCAACCTGAG
GCAACTGACCTCCACTGTTATGAGCAATTACCCGACAGCTCAGATGAGGAGGATGTCATAGACAGTCCAG
CTGGACAAGCAGAACCGGACACATCCAATTACAATATCGTTACCTTTTGTTGTCAGTGTAAGTCTACACT
TCGTTTGTGTGTACAGAGCACACAAGTAGATATTCGCATATTGCAAGAGCTGTTAATGGGCTCATTTGGA
ATCGTGTGCCCCAACTGTTCTACTAGACTGCCAACTTTCTTGTACAAAGTGGTTGATCTAGAGGGCCCGC
GGTTCGAACTCGAGGACTACAAGGACGACGATGACAAGTCGGCCGCTGGAGGATACCCCTACGACGTGCC
CGACTACGCCTAGAATTCTACCGGGTAGGGGAGGCGCTTTTCCCAAGGCAGTCTGGAGCATGCGCTTTAG
CAGCCCCGCTGGGCACTTGGCGCTACACAAGTGGCCTCTGGCCTCGCACACATTCCACATCCACCGGTAG
GCGCCAACCGGCTCCGTTCTTTGGTGGCCCCTTCGCGCCACCTTCTACTCCTCCCCTAGTCAGGAAGTTC
CCCCCCGCCCCGCAGCTCGCGTCGTGCAGGACGTGA
