[The description below was written by a language model from this plasmid's Addgene catalogue record.]
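Description:
p6643 MSCV-P C-FlagHA 31E7-Kozak is a retroviral mammalian expression plasmid built on the MSCV-P C-FlagHA backbone (about 8.7 kb without insert), a murine stem cell virus-based vector. It is propagated in E. coli under ampicillin selection; the copy number is not recorded. In mammalian cells, puromycin resistance allows selection of stably transduced populations. As with other MSCV vectors, the plasmid is intended to be introduced into a packaging cell line so that the region between the long terminal repeats is packaged into retroviral particles, which then integrate into the genome of target cells. No feature table is supplied with the record, so the origin of replication, the promoter driving the puromycin marker and the precise arrangement of viral elements are not stated.

The payload is the E7 open reading frame from human papillomavirus type 31, roughly 300 bp, inserted by Gateway recombination cloning and transcribed from the MSCV LTR. The backbone supplies FLAG and HA epitope tags that are fused in frame to the C terminus of E7, and the construct name indicates that a Kozak consensus was included upstream of the start codon to support efficient translation initiation. The tandem FLAG-HA tag permits detection of the oncoprotein with standard antibodies and its affinity purification. The associated study systematically identified interactions between host cell proteins and E7 proteins from diverse papillomavirus types, so the construct is suited to generating cell lines that stably express tagged HPV31 E7 for recovering and comparing its cellular binding partners.
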