Addgene plasmid #35021: p6643 MSCV-P C-FlagHA 31E7-Kozak
Depositing lab: Peter Howley. Depositing organization: Harvard Medical School. Publication: Systematic identification of interactions between host cell proteins and E7 oncoproteins from diverse human papillomaviruses. White EA, Sowa ME, Tan MJ, Jeudy S, Hayes SD, Santha S, Munger K, Harper JW, Howley PM. Proc Natl Acad Sci U S A. 2012 Jan 9. 10.1073/pnas.1116776109 PubMed 22232672.
Backbone
  Vector backbone: MSCV-P C-FlagHA
  Backbone size w/o insert (bp): 8700
  Vector type: Mammalian Expression, Retroviral
  Selectable markers: Puromycin
Growth in bacteria
  Bacterial resistance: Ampicillin, 100 μg/mL
  Growth temperature: 37°C
  Growth strain: DH5alpha
  Copy number: Unknown
Gene/Insert
  Gene/Insert name: HPV31 E7
  Species: HPV 31
  Insert size (bp): 300
  Promoter: MSCV LTR
  Tag / fusion protein: HA (C terminal on backbone); FLAG (C terminal on backbone)
  Cloning method: Gateway Cloning
  Sequencing primers: 5′ 5' CTACATCGTGACCTGGGAAGC 3'
Terms and licenses: Academic/Nonprofit Terms; Industry Terms: Not Available to Industry
How to cite: p6643 MSCV-P C-FlagHA 31E7-Kozak was a gift from Peter Howley (Addgene plasmid # 35021 ; http://n2t.net/addgene:35021 ; RRID:Addgene_35021)
